>Addgene plasmid #110763 | proISG15 C-term. domain (79-165) | addgene full sequence | sequence record 212889 | Addgene NGS Result
CAAGGAGATGGCGCCCAACAGTCCCCCGGCCACGGGGCCTGCCACCATACCCACGCCGAAACAAGCGCTC
ATGAGCCCGAAGTGGCGAGCCCGATCTTCCCCATCGGTGATGTCGGCGATATAGGCGCCAGCAACCGCAC
CTGTGGCGCCGGTGATGCCGGCCACGATGCGTCCGGCGTAGAGGATCGAGATCTCGATCCCGCGAAATTA
ATACGACTCACTATAGGGGAATTGTGAGCGGATAACAATTCCCCTCTAGAAATAATTTTGTTTAACTTTA
AGAAGGAGATATACCATGGGCAGCAGCCATCATCATCATCATCACAGCAGCGGTCTGGAAGTTCTGTTTC
AGGGCCCGGACGAA
[210 nt withheld, positions 365-574]
AATCTGCGCCTGCGGGGAGGCGGCACAGAGCCTGGCGGGCGGAGCTAAAGCTTTCTAGACCATTTAAACA
CCACCACCACCACCACTGAGATCCGGCTGCTAACAAAGCCCGAAAGGAAGCTGAGTTGGCTGCTGCCACC
GCTGAGCAATAACTAGCATAACCCCTTGGGGCCTCTAAACGGGTCTTGAGGGGTTTTTTGCTGAAAGGAG
GAACTATATCCGGATTGGCGAATGGG
[124 nt withheld, positions 811-934]
C
[91 nt withheld, positions 936-1026]
A
[49 nt withheld, positions 1028-1076]
CCTTTGACGTTGGAGTCCACGTTCTTT
[37 nt withheld, positions 1104-1140]
ACCCTATCTCGGTCTATTCTTTTGATTTATAAGGGATTTTGCCGATTTCGGCCTATTGGTTAAAAAATGA
GCTGATTTAACAAAAATTTAACGCGAATTTTAACAAAATATTAACGCTTACAATTTAGGTGGCACTTTTC
GGGGAAATGTGCGCGGAACCCCTATTTGTTTATTTTTCTAAATACATTCAAATATGTATCCGCTCATGAA
TTAATTCTTAGAAAAACTCATCGAGCATCAAATGAAACTGCAATTTATTCATATCAGGATTATCAATACC
ATATTTTTGAAAAAGCCGTTTCTGTAATGAAGGAGAAAACTCACCGAGGCAGTTCCATAGGATGGCAAGA
TCCTGGTATCGGTCTGCGATTCCGACTCGTCCAACATCAATACAACCTATTAATTTCCCCTCGTCAAAAA
TAAGGTTATCAAGTGAGAAATCACCATGAGTGACGACTGAATCCGGTGAGAATGGCAAAAGTTTATGCAT
TTCTTTCCAGACTTGTTCAACAGGCCAGCCATTACGCTCGTCATCAAAATCACTCGCATCAACCAAACCG
TTATTCATTCGTGATTGCGCCTGAGCGAGACGAAATACGCGATCGCTGTTAAAAGGACAATTACAAACAG
GAATCGAATGCAACCGGCGCAGGAACACTGCCAGCGCATCAACAATATTTTCACCTGAATCAGGATATTC
TTCTAATACCTGGAATGCTGTTTTCCCGGGGATCGCAGTGGTGAGTAACCATGCATCATCAGGAGTACGG
ATAAAATGCTTGATGGTCGGAAGAGGCATAAATTCCGTCAGCCAGTTTAGTCTGACCATCTCATCTGTAA
CATCATTGGCAACGCTACCTTTGCCATGTTTCAGAAACAACTCTGGCGCATCGGGCTTCCCATACAATCG
ATAGATTGTCGCACCTGATTGCCCGACATTATCGCGAGCCCATTTATACCCATATAAATCAGCATCCATG
TTGGAATTTAATCGCGGCCTAGAGCAAGACGTTTCCCGTTGAATATGGCTCATAACACCCCTTGTATTAC
TGTTTATGTAAGCAGACAGTTTTATTGTTCATGACCAAAATCCCTTAACGTGAGTTTTCGTTCCACTGAG
CGTCAGACCCCGTAGAAAAGATCAAAGGATCTTCTTGAGATCCTTTTTTTCTGCGCGTAATCTGCTGCTT
GCAAACAAAAAAACCACCGCTACCAGCGGTGGTTTGTTTGCCGGATCAAGAGCTACCAACTCTTTTTCCG
AAGGTAACTGGCTTCAGCAGAGCGCAGATACCAAATACTGTCCTTCTAGTGTAGCCGTAGTTAGGCCACC
ACTTCAAGAACTCTGTAGCACCGCCTACATACCTCGCTCTGCTAATCCTGTTACCAGTGGCTGCTGCCAG
TGGCGATAAGTCGTGTCTTACCGGGTTGGACTCAAGACGATAGTTACCGGATAAGGCGCAGCGGTCGGGC
TGAACGGGGGGTTCGTGCACACAGCCCAGCTTGGAGCGAACGACCTACACCGAACTGAGATACCTACAGC
GTGAGCTATGAGAAAGCGCCACGCTTCCCGAAGGGAGAAAGGCGGACAGGTATCCGGTAAGCGGCAGGGT
CGGAACAGGAGAGCGCACGAGGGAGCTTCCAGGGGGAAACGCCTGGTATCTTTATAGTCCTGTCGGGTTT
CGCCACCTCTGACTTGAGCGTCGATTTTTGTGATGCTCGTCAGGGGGGCGGAGCCTATGGAAAAACGCCA
GCAACGCGGCCTTTTTACGGTTCCTGGCCTTTTGCTGGCCTTTTGCTCACATGTTCTTTCCTGCGTTATC
CCCTGATTCTGTGGATAACCGTATTACCGCCTTTGAGTGAGCTGATACCGCTCGCCGCAGCCGAACGACC
GAGCGCAGCGAGTCAGTGAGCGAGGAAGCGGAAGAGCGCCTGATGCGGTATTTTCTCCTTACGCATCTGT
GCGGTATTTCACACCGCAATGGTGCACTCTCAGTACAATCTGCTCTGATGCCGCATAGTTAAGCCAGTAT
ACACTCCGCTATCGCTACGTGACTGGGTCATGGCTGCGCCCCGACACCCGCCAACACCCGCTGACGCGCC
CTGACGGGCTTGTCTGCTCCCGGCATCCGCTTACAGACAAGCTGTGACCGTCTCCGGGAGCTGCATGTGT
CAGAGGTTTTCACCGTCATCACCGAAACGCGCGAGGCAGCTGCGGTAAAGCTCATCAGCGTGGTCGTGAA
GCGATTCACAGATGTCTGCCTGTTCATCCGCGTCCAGCTCGTTGAGTTTCTCCAGAAGCGTTAATGTCTG
GCTTCTGATAAAGCGGGCCATGTTAAGGGCGGTTTTTTCCTGTTTGGTCACTGATGCCTCCGTGTAAGGG
GGATTTCTGTTCATGGGGGTAATGATACCGATGAAACGAGAGAGGATGCTCACGATACGGGTTACTGATG
ATGAACATGCCCGGTTACTGGAACGTTGTGAGGGTAAACAACTGGCGGTATGGATGCGGCGGGACCAGAG
AAAAATCACTCAGGGTCAATGCCAGCGCTTCGTTAATACAGATGTAGGTGTTCCACAGGGTAGCCAGCAG
CATCCTGCGATGCAGATCCGGAACATAATGGTGCAGGGCGCTGACTTCCGCGTTTCCAGACTTTACGAAA
CACGGAAACCGAAGACCATTCATGTTGTTGCTCAGGTCGCAGACGTTTTGCAGCAGCAGTCGCTTCACGT
TCGCTCGCGTATCGGTGATTCATTCTGCTAACCAGTAAGGCAACCCCGCCAGCCTAGCCGGGTCCTCAAC
GACAGGAGCACGATCATGCGCACCCGTGGGGCCGCCATGCCGGCGATAATGGCCTGCTTCTCGCCGAAAC
GTTTGGTGGCGGGACCAGTGACGAAGGCTTGAGCGAGGGCGTGCAAGATTCCGAATACCGCAAGCGACAG
GCCGATCATCGTCGCGCTCCAGCGAAAGCGGTCCTCGCCGAAAATGACCCAGAGCGCTGCCGGCACCTGT
CCTACGAGTTGCATGATAAAGAAGACAGTCATAAGTGCGGCGACGATAGTCATGCCCCGCGCCCACCGGA
AGGAGCTGACTGGGTTGAAGGCTCTCAAGGGCATCGGTCGAGATCCCGGTGCCTAATGAGTGAGCTAACT
TACATTAATTGCGTTGCGCTCACTGCCCGCTTTCCAGTCGGGAAACCTGTCGTGCCAGCTGCATTAATGA
ATCGGCCAACGCGCGGGGAGAGGCGGTTTGCGTATTGGGCGCCAGGGTGGTTTTTCTTTTCACCAGTGAG
ACGGGCAACAGCTGATTGCCCTTCACCGCCTGGCCCTGAGAGAGTTGCAGCAAGCGGTCCACGCTGGTTT
GCCCCAGCAGGCGAAAATCCTGTTTGATGGTGGTTAACGGCGGGATATAACATGAGCTGTCTTCGGTATC
GTCGTATCCCACTACCGAGATATCCGCACCAACGCGCAGCCCGGACTCGGTAATGGCGCGCATTGCGCCC
AGCGCCATCTGATCGTTGGCAACCAGCATCGCAGTGGGAACGATGCCCTCATTCAGCATTTGCATGGTTT
GTTGAAAACCGGACATGGCACTCCAGTCGCCTTCCCGTTCCGCTATCGGCTGAATTTGATTGCGAGTGAG
ATATTTATGCCAGCCAGCCAGACGCAGACGCGCCGAGACAGAACTTAATGGGCCCGCTAACAGCGCGATT
TGCTGGTGACCCAATGCGACCAGATGCTCCACGCCCAGTCGCGTACCGTCTTCATGGGAGAAAATAATAC
TGTTGATGGGTGTCTGGTCAGAGACATCAAGAAATAACGCCGGAACATTAGTGCAGGCAGCTTCCACAGC
AATGGCATCCTGGTCATCCAGCGGATAGTTAATGATCAGCCCACTGACGCGTTGCGCGAGAAGATTGTGC
ACCGCCGCTTTACAGGCTTCGACGCCGCTTCGTTCTACCATCGACACCACCACGCTGGCACCCAGTTGAT
CGGCGCGAGATTTAATCGCCGCGACAATTTGCGACGGCGCGTGCAGGGCCAGACTGGAGGTGGCAACGCC
AATCAGCAACGACTGTTTGCCCGCCAGTTGTTGTGCCACGCGGTTGGGAATGTAATTCAGCTCCGCCATC
GCCGCTTCCACTTTTTCCCGCGTTTTCGCAGAAACGTGGCTGGCCTGGTTCACCACGCGGGAAACGGTCT
GATAAGAGACACCGGCATACTCTGCGACATCGTATAACGTTACTGGTTTCACATTCACCACCCTGAATTG
ACTCTCTTCCGGGCGCTATCATGCCATACCGCGAAAGGTTTTGCGCCATTCGATGGTGTCCGGGATCTCG
ACGCTCTCCCTTATGCGACTCCTGCATTAGGAAGCAGCCCAGTAGTAGGTTGAGGCCGTTGAGCACCGCC
GCCGCAAGGAATGGTGCATG
Features (pLannotate 1.2.2; 20 found; start..end, strand, type, name):
    209..227     +  promoter       T7 promoter: promoter for bacteriophage T7 RNA polymerase
    228..252     +  protein_bind   lac operator: The lac repressor binds to the lac operator to inhibit transcription in E. coli. This inhibition can be relieved by adding lactose or isopropyl-β-D-thiogalactopyranoside (IPTG). lac repressor encoded by lacI
    267..289     +  RBS            RBS: efficient ribosome binding site from bacteriophage T7 gene 10 (Olins and Rangwala, 1989)
    308..324     +  CDS            capTEV™ (fragment): composite tag for in vivo biotinylation, TEV protease cleavage, and 6xHis tagging
    359..619     +  CDS            ISG15 (fragment) (sequence partly withheld): ISG15_HUMAN - Also known as G1P2, UCRP. Experimental evidence at protein level: Swiss-Prot protein existence level 1. Ubiquitin-like protein which plays a key role in the innate immune response to viral infection either via its conjugation to a target protein (ISGylation) or via its action as a free or unconjugated protein. ISGylation involves a cascade of enzymatic reactions involving E1, E2, and E3 enzymes which catalyze the conjugation of ISG15 to a lysine residue in the target protein. Its target proteins include IFIT1, MX1/MxA, PPM1B, UBE2L6, UBA7, CHMP5, CHMP2A, CHMP4B and CHMP6. Can als
    643..660     +  CDS            9xHis (fragment): 9xHis affinity tag
    670..719     +  CDS            SET1 (fragment): solubility-enhancement tag derived from T7 phage gene 10B
    727..774     +  terminator     T7 terminator: transcription terminator for bacteriophage T7 RNA polymerase
    811..1239    +  rep_origin     f1 ori (sequence partly withheld): f1 bacteriophage origin of replication; arrow indicates direction of (+) strand synthesis
   1292..1349    +  promoter       AmpR promoter (fragment): bla
   1358..2173    -  CDS            KanR: aminoglycoside phosphotransferase; aph(3')-Ia; confers resistance to kanamycin in bacteria or G418 (Geneticin®) in eukaryotes
   2295..2883    +  rep_origin     ori: high-copy-number ColE1/pMB1/pBR322/pUC origin of replication
   3069..3208    -  misc_feature   bom: basis of mobility region from pBR322
   3310..3501    -  CDS            rop: Rop protein, which maintains plasmids at low copy number; rop
   3518..3898    +  CDS            YPB1_ECOLX: Protein predicted: Swiss-Prot protein existence level 4. From Escherichia coli.
   3970..4261    -  CDS            TcR (fragment): tetracycline efflux protein; tet; confers resistance to tetracycline
   4276..4297    -  protein_bind   CAP binding site: CAP binding activates transcription in the presence of cAMP. E. coli catabolite activator protein
   4310..5392    -  CDS            lacI: lac repressor; lacI; The lac repressor binds to the lac operator to inhibit transcription in E. coli. This inhibition can be relieved by adding lactose or isopropyl-β-D-thiogalactopyranoside (IPTG).
   5393..5470    -  promoter       lacI promoter: lacI
   5478..187     -  CDS            TcR (fragment) (across the origin): tetracycline efflux protein; tet; confers resistance to tetracycline
