[The description below was written by a language model from this plasmid's Addgene catalogue record and pLannotate feature annotations shown in this document.]
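Description:
proISG15 C-term. domain (79-165) is a bacterial expression plasmid built on the pET28a backbone, designed to produce the C-terminal ubiquitin-like domain of human ISG15 in E. coli. The plasmid is selected with kanamycin through an aminoglycoside phosphotransferase (KanR) gene. It replicates from a ColE1/pBR322-type origin that sits alongside the bom region and the rop gene, which is consistent with its listing as low copy. An f1 origin is also present. The short tetracycline-resistance fragments and the predicted E. coli ORF in the annotation appear to be pBR322-derived backbone remnants, not functional elements.

The insert is a synthetic ISG15 fragment covering residues 79-165. The "pro" designation and the endpoint at residue 165 suggest that it retains the precursor's C-terminal extension, though the record does not say so explicitly. Expression is driven by a T7 promoter with an adjacent lac operator and the T7 gene 10 ribosome binding site, and transcription ends at the T7 terminator. The plasmid-borne lacI gene supplies repressor, so expression stays off until IPTG is added in a host that provides T7 RNA polymerase. According to the catalogue, the protein carries an N-terminal His6 tag followed by a 3C protease site, which allows metal-affinity purification and later tag removal. The small "capTEV" hit upstream of the insert most likely reflects this His stretch. The His-tag and T7 gene 10-like fragments annotated downstream of the ISG15 sequence are probably residual vector sequence, and the record does not indicate that they are translated.

The construct comes from a study of ISG15 inactivation by a viral leader protease. It is suited to producing recombinant ISG15 domain for biochemical or structural work, such as use as a protease substrate.
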