Addgene plasmid #110763: proISG15 C-term. domain (79-165)
Purpose: Bacterial expression of proISG15 C-term. domain
Depositing lab: David Komander. Depositing organization: MRC Laboratory of Molecular Biology. Publication: Irreversible inactivation of ISG15 by a viral leader protease enables alternative infection detection strategies. Swatek KN, Aumayr M, Pruneda JN, Visser LJ, Berryman S, Kueck AF, Geurink PP, Ovaa H, van Kuppeveld FJM, Tuthill TJ, Skern T, Komander D. Proc Natl Acad Sci U S A. 2018 Mar 6;115(10):2371-2376. doi: 10.1073/pnas.1710617115. Epub 2018 Feb 20. PubMed 29463763.
Backbone
  Vector backbone: pET28a
  Backbone manufacturer: Merck
  Vector type: Bacterial Expression
Growth in bacteria
  Bacterial resistance: Kanamycin, 50 μg/mL
  Growth temperature: 37°C
  Growth strain: DH5alpha
  Copy number: Low Copy
Gene/Insert
  Gene/Insert name: ISG15
  Species: H. sapiens (human)
  Entrez Gene: ISG15 (a.k.a. G1P2, IFI15, IMD38, IP17, UCRP, hUCRP)
  Promoter: T7
  Tag / fusion protein: N-His6-3C (N terminal on insert)
  Cloning method: Restriction Enzyme; 5′ cloning site Unknown (unknown if destroyed); 3′ cloning site Unknown (unknown if destroyed)
  Sequencing primers: 5′ TAATACGACTCACTATAGGG; 3′ GGGTTATGCTAGTTATTGC
Resource information
  A portion of this plasmid was derived from a plasmid made by: ISG15 gene obtained through gene synthesis
Terms and licenses: Academic/Nonprofit Terms; Industry Terms: Not Available to Industry
How to cite: proISG15 C-term. domain (79-165) was a gift from David Komander (Addgene plasmid # 110763 ; http://n2t.net/addgene:110763 ; RRID:Addgene_110763)
