>Addgene plasmid #110763 | proISG15 C-term. domain (79-165) | depositor partial sequence | sequence record 208265 | T7
ATTTTGTTTAACTTTAAGAAGGAGATATACCATGGGCAGCAGCCATCATCATCATCATCACAGCAGCGGT
CTGGAAGTTCTGTTTCAGGGCCCGGACGAA
[210 nt withheld, positions 101-310]
AATCTGCGCCTGCGGGGAGGCGGCACAGAGCCTGGCGGGCGGAGCTAAAGCTTTCTAGACCATTTAAACA
CCACCACCACCACCACTGAGATCCGGCTGCTAACAAAGCCCGAAAGGAAGCTGAGTTGGCTGCTGCCACC
GCTGAGCAATAACTAGCATAACCCCTTGGGGCCTCTAAACGGGTCTTGAGGGGTTTTTTGCTGAAAGGAG
GAACTATATCCGGATTGGCGAATGGG
[124 nt withheld, positions 547-670]
C
[91 nt withheld, positions 672-762]
A
[49 nt withheld, positions 764-812]
CCTTTGACGTTGGAGTCCACGTTCTTT
[37 nt withheld, positions 840-876]
ACCCTATCTCGGTCTATTCTTTTGATTTATAAGGGATTTTGCCGATTTCGGCCTATTGGTTAAAAAATGA
GCTGATTTAACAAAAATTTAACGCGAATTTTAACAAAATATTAACGCTTACAATTTAGGTGGCACTTTTC
GGGGAAATGTGCGCGGAACCCCTATTTGTTTATTTTTCTAAATACATTCAAATATGTATCCGCTCATGAA
TTAATTCTTAGAAAACTCATCGAGCATCAATGAAACTGCATTTATTCTATCAGGATATCA
